>Addgene plasmid #166606 | pAAV-TRE-DIO-GCaMP6s | addgene full sequence | sequence record 329450 | Addgene NGS Result
AAATTGTAAACGTTAATATTTTGTTAAAATTCGCGTTAAATTTTTGTTAAATCAGCTCATTTTTTAACCA
ATAGACCGAAATCGGCAAAATCCCTTATAAATCAAAAGAATAGCCCGAGATAGAGT
[37 nt withheld, positions 127-163]
AAAGAACGTGGACTCCAACGTCAAAGG
[141 nt withheld, positions 191-331]
G
[46 nt withheld, positions 333-378]
A
[95 nt withheld, positions 380-474]
TATGCGGTGTGAAATACCGCACAGATGCGTAAGGAGAAAATACCGCATCAGGCGCCCCTGCAGGCAGCTG
CGCGCTCGCTCGCTCACTGAGGCCGCCCGGGCAAAGCCCGGGCGTCGGGCGACCTTTGGTCGCCCGGCCT
CAGTGAGCGAGCGAGCGCGCAGAGAGGGAGTGGCCAACTCCATCACTAGGGGTTCCTGCGGCCGCACGCG
AAACAATTCTGCAGGAATTCGGGGCCGCGGAGGCTGGATCGGTCCCGGTGTCTTCTATGGAGGTCAAAAC
AGCGTGGATGGCGTCTCCAGGCGATCTGACGGTTCACTAAACGAGCTCTGCTTATATAGGTCGAGTTTAC
CACTCCCTATCAGTGATAGAGAAAAGTGAAAGTCGAGTTTACCACTCCCTATCAGTGATAGAGAAAAGTG
AAAGTCGAGTTTACCACTCCCTATCAGTGATAGAGAAAAGTGAAAGTCGAGTTTACCACTCCCTATCAGT
GATAGAGAAAAGTGAAAGTCGAGTTTACCACTCCCTATCAGTGATAGAGAAAAGTGAAAGTCGAGTTTAC
CACTCCCTATCAGTGATAGAGAAAAGTGAAAGTCGAGTTTACCACTCCCTATCAGTGATAGAGAAAAGTG
AAAGTCGAGCTCGGTACCCGGGTCGAGGTAGGCGTGTACGGTGGGAGGCCTATATAAGCAGAGCTCGTTT
AGTGAACCGTCAGATCGCCTGGAGACGCCATCCACGCTGTTTTGACCTCCATAGAAGACACCGGGACCGA
TCCAGCCTCCGCGGCCCCGAATTCGAGCTCGGTACCCGGGGATCCTCTAGTCGACGTCGATAACTTCGTA
TAGCATACATTATACGAAGTTATCCGAATCGCAATAACTTCGTATAGGATACTTTATACGAAGTTATTTG
GCGCGCCAAATTTAAATAACGCAACGTACCTTCGAGGGGGCCCAAGGAATTCTTACTTGTACGTCACTTC
GCTGTCATCATTTGTACAAACTCTTCGTAGTTTACCTGACCATCCCCATCGATGTCTGCTTCCCTGATCA
TTTCATCAACCTCTTCATCTGTTAACTTCTCTCCAAGGTTTGTCATCACGTGGCGAAGCTCTGCTGCACT
GATGTAGCCATTGCCATCCTTATCAAACACACCGAACGCTTCTCTAATTTCTTCTTCCGTGTCCCTGTAT
TTCATTTTTCTTGCCATCATTGTCAGGAACTCAGGGAAGTCGATTGTGCCGTCACCGTCGGCATCTACTT
CATTGATCATGTCCTGCAGCTCTGCTTCTGTGGGGTTCTGCCCCAGAGACCGCATCACCGTCCCCAGCTC
CTTGGTTGTTATTGTCCCATCCCCGTCCTTGTCAAATAGGGAGAAAGCCTCTTTAAATTCTGCGATCTGC
TCTTCAGTCAGTTGGTCCGGCAGGTTGTACTCCAGCTTGTGCCCCAGGATGTTGCCGTCCTCCTTGAAGT
CGATGCCCTTCAGCTCGATGCGGTTCACCAGGGTGTCGCCCTCGAACTTCACCTCGGCGCGGGTCTTGTA
GTTGCCGTCGTCCTTGAAGAAGATGGTGCGCTCCTGGATGTAGCCTTCGGGCATGGCGGACTTGAAGAAG
TCGTGCTGCTTCATGTGGTCGGGGTAGCGGCTGAAGCACTGCACGCCGTAGGTCAGGGTGGTCACGAGGG
TGGGCCAGGGCACGGGCAGCTTGCCGGTGGTGCAGATGAACTTCAGGGTCAGCTTGCCGTAGGTGGCATC
GCCCTCACCCTCGCCGGACACGCTGAACTTGTGGCCGTTTACGTCGCCGTCCAGCTCGACCAGGATGGGC
ACCACCCCGGTGAACAGCTCCTCGCCCTTGCTCACCATGCTCCCTCCGGTACCGCCCTTGTACAGCTCGT
CCATGCCGAGAGTGATCCCGGCGGCGGTCACGAACTCCAGCAGGACCATGTGATCGCGCTTCTCGTTGGG
GTCTTTCGAAAGTTTGGACTGCACGCTCAGGTAGTGGTTGTCGGGCAGCAGCACGGGGCCGTCGCCGATG
GGGGTGTTCTGCTGGTAGTGGTAGGCGAGCTGCACGCCGCCGTCCTCGATGTTGTGGCGGATGTGGAAGT
TCGCCTTGATGCCGTTCTTCTGCTTGTCGGCCTTGATATAGACGTTCTCGAGTGAGCTCAGCCGACCTAT
AGCTCTGACTGCGTGACCTGTCTTATTCCACTTACGACGTGATGAGTCGACCATGGTGGCGAGATCCTTA
TCGTCATCGTCGTACAGATCCCGACCCATTTGCTGTCCACCAGTCATGCTAGCCATACCATGATGATGAT
GATGATGAGAACCCATGGTGGCGGATCCTAACTAGCTAGTTGGCGCGCCAACCTGGCCGGCCTTGATAAC
TTCGTATAATGTATGCTATACGAAGTTATCCGAATCGCAATAACTTCGTATAAAGTATCCTATACGAAGT
TATCGAAGATCATCAAGCTTATCGATAATCAACCTCTGGATTACAAAATTTGTGAAAGATTGACTGGTAT
TCTTAACTATGTTGCTCCTTTTACGCTATGTGGATACGCTGCTTTAATGCCTTTGTATCATGCTATTGCT
TCCCGTATGGCTTTCATTTTCTCCTCCTTGTATAAATCCTGGTTGCTGTCTCTTTATGAGGAGTTGTGGC
CCGTTGTCAGGCAACGTGGCGTGGTGTGCACTGTGTTTGCTGACGCAACCCCCACTGGTTGGGGCATTGC
CACCACCTGTCAGCTCCTTTCCGGGACTTTCGCTTTCCCCCTCCCTATTGCCACGGCGGAACTCATCGCC
GCCTGCCTTGCCCGCTGCTGGACAGGGGCTCGGCTGTTGGGCACTGACAATTCCGTGGTGTTGTCGGGGA
AATCATCGTCCTTTCCTTGGCTGCTCGCCTATGTTGCCACCTGGATTCTGCGCGGGACGTCCTTCTGCTA
CGTCCCTTCGGCCCTCAATCCAGCGGACCTTCCTTCCCGCGGCCTGCTGCCGGCTCTGCGGCCTCTTCCG
CGTCTTCGCCTTCGCCCTCAGACGAGTCGGATCTCCCTTTGGGCCGCCTCCCCGCATCGATACCGAGCGC
TGCTCGAGAGATCGATCTGCCTCGACTGTGCCTTCTAGTTGCCAGCCATCTGTTGTTTGCCCCTCCCCCG
TGCCTTCCTTGACCCTGGAAGGTGCCACTCCCACTGTCCTTTCCTAATAAAATGAGGAAATTGCATCGCA
TTGTCTGAGTAGGTGTCATTCTATTCTGGGGGGTGGGGTGGGGCAGGACAGCAAGGGGGAGGATTGGGAA
GACAATAGCAGGCATGCTGGGGACACGTGCGGACCGAGCGGCCGCAGGAACCCCTAGTGATGGAGTTGGC
CACTCCCTCTCTGCGCGCTCGCTCGCTCACTGAGGCCGGGCGACCAAAGGTCGCCCGACGCCCGGGCGGC
CTCAGTGAGCGAGCGAGCGCGCAGCTGCCTGCAGGACATGTGAGCAAAAGGCCAGCAAAAGGCCAGGAAC
CGTAAAAAGGCCGCGTTGCTGGCGTTTTTCCATAGGCTCCGCCCCCCTGACGAGCATCACAAAAATCGAC
GCTCAAGTCAGAGGTGGCGAAACCCGACAGGACTATAAAGATACCAGGCGTTTCCCCCTGGAAGCTCCCT
CGTGCGCTCTCCTGTTCCGACCCTGCCGCTTACCGGATACCTGTCCGCCTTTCTCCCTTCGGGAAGCGTG
GCGCTTTCTCATAGCTCACGCTGTAGGTATCTCAGTTCGGTGTAGGTCGTTCGCTCCAAGCTGGGCTGTG
TGCACGAACCCCCCGTTCAGCCCGACCGCTGCGCCTTATCCGGTAACTATCGTCTTGAGTCCAACCCGGT
AAGACACGACTTATCGCCACTGGCAGCAGCCACTGGTAACAGGATTAGCAGAGCGAGGTATGTAGGCGGT
GCTACAGAGTTCTTGAAGTGGTGGCCTAACTACGGCTACACTAGAAGAACAGTATTTGGTATCTGCGCTC
TGCTGAAGCCAGTTACCTTCGGAAAAAGAGTTGGTAGCTCTTGATCCGGCAAACAAACCACCGCTGGTAG
CGGTGGTTTTTTTGTTTGCAAGCAGCAGATTACGCGCAGAAAAAAAGGATCTCAAGAAGATCCTTTGATC
TTTTCTACGGGGTCTGACGCTCAGTGGAACGAAAACTCACGTTAAGGGATTTTGGTCATGAGATTATCAA
AAAGGATCTTCACCTAGATCCTTTTAAATTAAAAATGAAGTTTTAAATCAATCTAAAGTATATATGAGTA
AACTTGGTCTGACAGTTACCAATGCTTAATCAGTGAGGCACCTATCTCAGCGATCTGTCTATTTCGTTCA
TCCATAGTTGCCTGACTCCCCGTCGTGTAGATAACTACGATACGGGAGGGCTTACCATCTGGCCCCAGTG
CTGCAATGATACCGCGAGACCCACGCTCACCGGCTCCAGATTTATCAGCAATAAACCAGCCAGCCGGAAG
GGCCGAGCGCAGAAGTGGTCCTGCAACTTTATCCGCCTCCATCCAGTCTATTAATTGTTGCCGGGAAGCT
AGAGTAAGTAGTTCGCCAGTTAATAGTTTGCGCAACGTTGTTGCCATTGCTACAGGCATCGTGGTGTCAC
GCTCGTCGTTTGGTATGGCTTCATTCAGCTCCGGTTCCCAACGATCAAGGCGAGTTACATGATCCCCCAT
GTTGTGCAAAAAAGCGGTTAGCTCCTTCGGTCCTCCGATCGTTGTCAGAAGTAAGTTGGCCGCAGTGTTA
TCACTCATGGTTATGGCAGCACTGCATAATTCTCTTACTGTCATGCCATCCGTAAGATGCTTTTCTGTGA
CTGGTGAGTACTCAACCAAGTCATTCTGAGAATAGTGTATGCGGCGACCGAGTTGCTCTTGCCCGGCGTC
AATACGGGATAATACCGCGCCACATAGCAGAACTTTAAAAGTGCTCATCATTGGAAAACGTTCTTCGGGG
CGAAAACTCTCAAGGATCTTACCGCTGTTGAGATCCAGTTCGATGTAACCCACTCGTGCACCCAACTGAT
CTTCAGCATCTTTTACTTTCACCAGCGTTTCTGGGTGAGCAAAAACAGGAAGGCAAAATGCCGCAAAAAA
GGGAATAAGGGCGACACGGAAATGTTGAATACTCATACTCTTCCTTTTTCAATATTATTGAAGCATTTAT
CAGGGTTATTGTCTCATGAGCGGATACATATTTGAATGTATTTAGAAAAATAAACAAATAGGGGTTCCGC
GCACATTTCCCCGAAAAGTGCCACCTGACGTCTAAGAAACCATTATTATCATGACATTAACCTATAAAAA
TAGGCGTATCACGAGGCCCTTTCGTCTCGCGCGTTTCGGTGATGACGGTGAAAACCTCTGACACATGCAG
CTCCCGGAGACGGTCACAGCTTGTCTGTAAGCGGATGCCGGGAGCAGACAAGCCCGTCAGGGCGCGTCAG
CGGGTGTTGGCGGGTGTCGGGGCTGGCTTAACTATGCGGCATCAGAGCAGATTGTACTGAGAGTGCACCA
TA
Features (pLannotate 1.2.2; 22 found; start..end, strand, type, name):
      1..456     -  rep_origin     f1 ori (sequence partly withheld): f1 bacteriophage origin of replication; arrow indicates direction of (+) strand synthesis
    475..526     +  misc_feature   bom (fragment): basis of mobility region from pBR322
    531..671     -  repeat_region  AAV2 ITR: inverted terminal repeat of adeno-associated virus serotype 2 inverted
    769..814     -  promoter       TRE3GV promoter (fragment): 3rd-generation Tet-responsive promoter that can be activated by binding of Tet-On® 3G, optimized for retroviral and lentiviral vectors
    828..1098    +  protein_bind   tetracycline response element: contains seven copies of the tetracycline operator tetO tetracycline repressor TetR
   1109..1126    +  misc_feature   MCS (fragment): pUC18/19 multiple cloning site
   1131..1169    +  promoter       minimal CMV promoter: human cytomegalovirus (CMV) immediate early promoter
   1263..1294    +  misc_feature   MCS (fragment): pUC18/19 multiple cloning site
   1304..1337    +  protein_bind   loxP: Cre-mediated recombination occurs in the 8-bp core sequence (GCATACAT). Cre recombinase
   1348..1381    +  protein_bind   lox2272: Cre-mediated recombination occurs in the 8-bp core sequence (GGATACTT). lox2272 sites are compatible with each other, but incompatible with loxP or loxN sites (Lee and Saito, 1988). Cre recombinase
   1448..2800    -  CDS            GCaMP6s: improved fluorescent protein-based calcium sensor (Chen et al., 2013)
   2850..2883    -  protein_bind   loxP: Cre-mediated recombination occurs in the 8-bp core sequence (GCATACAT). Cre recombinase
   2894..2927    -  protein_bind   lox2272: Cre-mediated recombination occurs in the 8-bp core sequence (GGATACTT). lox2272 sites are compatible with each other, but incompatible with loxP or loxN sites (Lee and Saito, 1988). Cre recombinase
   2951..3539    +  misc_feature   WPRE: woodchuck hepatitis virus posttranscriptional regulatory element
   3580..3787    +  polyA_signal   bGH poly(A) signal: bovine growth hormone polyadenylation signal
   3845..3872    -  repeat_region  AAV2 ITR (fragment): inverted terminal repeat of adeno-associated virus serotype 2 inverted
   3901..3928    -  repeat_region  AAV2 ITR (fragment): inverted terminal repeat of adeno-associated virus serotype 2 inverted
   4001..4589    -  rep_origin     ori: high-copy-number ColE1/pMB1/pBR322/pUC origin of replication
   4760..5620    -  CDS            AmpR: β-lactamase; bla; confers resistance to ampicillin, carbenicillin, and related antibiotics
   5621..5725    -  promoter       AmpR promoter: bla
   5820..5855    +  CDS            rop (fragment): Rop protein, which maintains plasmids at low copy number; rop
   5957..6006    +  misc_feature   bom (fragment): basis of mobility region from pBR322
