[The description below was written by a language model from this plasmid's Addgene catalogue record and pLannotate feature annotations shown in this document.]
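Description:
pAAV-TRE-DIO-GCaMP6s is an adeno-associated virus transfer plasmid of about 6 kb that carries a doubly gated expression cassette for the genetically encoded calcium indicator GCaMP6s. It is maintained in bacteria through a high-copy ColE1/pUC-type origin and selected with ampicillin via the β-lactamase gene and its native promoter. An f1 phage origin and small remnants of pBR322 bom and rop sequences are also present in the backbone. The payload is bounded by AAV2 inverted terminal repeats, which direct replication and packaging of the intervening DNA into AAV particles. One ITR is annotated in full, while the other is detected only as short fragments. This is common for these repeat-rich elements in sequencing-derived annotations, and it fits the recorded use of a recombination-deficient growth strain.

Transcription is driven by a tetracycline response element containing seven tetO operators coupled to a minimal CMV promoter, so the cassette is essentially silent unless a tetracycline-controlled transactivator is supplied. Downstream, the GCaMP6s coding sequence sits in the antisense orientation between pairs of loxP and lox2272 sites arranged as a DIO (double-floxed inverted orientation) switch. Cre recombinase inverts the sequence into the sense orientation and then excises sites so that it stays locked there. A WPRE enhances transcript stability and expression, and a bovine growth hormone polyadenylation signal terminates the message.

Because expression requires both a transactivator and Cre, the vector suits intersectional targeting. It belongs to an AAV system designed for sensitive manipulation of neuronal populations in mice defined by two criteria. Here the output is calcium imaging of activity in those cells.
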