Addgene plasmid #166606: pAAV-TRE-DIO-GCaMP6s
Purpose: Encodes Cre-dependent GCaMP6s under control of the TRE
Depositing lab: Martin Myers. Depositing organization: University of Michigan. Publication: tTARGIT AAVs mediate the sensitive and flexible manipulation of intersectional neuronal populations in mice. Sabatini PV, Wang J, Rupp AC, Affinati AH, Flak JN, Li C, Olson DP, Myers MG Jr. Elife. 2021 Mar 11;10. pii: 66835. doi: 10.7554/eLife.66835. PubMed 33704065.
Backbone
  Vector backbone: AAV
  Vector type: AAV
Growth in bacteria
  Bacterial resistance: Ampicillin, 100 μg/mL
  Growth temperature: 37°C
  Growth strain: NEB Stable
  Copy number: High Copy
Gene/Insert
  Gene/Insert name: GCaMP6s
  Species: Synthetic
  Promoter: tetracycline response element
  Cloning method: Restriction Enzyme; 5′ cloning site Unknown (unknown if destroyed)
Terms and licenses: Academic/Nonprofit Terms; Industry Terms: Not Available to Industry
How to cite: pAAV-TRE-DIO-GCaMP6s was a gift from Martin Myers (Addgene plasmid # 166606 ; http://n2t.net/addgene:166606 ; RRID:Addgene_166606)
